Addgene plasmid #228673: pMB.007
Purpose: tSV40 Terminator for Baculovirus expression without Cterminal tag
Depositing lab: Chen Davidovich. Depositing organization: Monash University. Publication: Modular cloning of multigene vectors for the baculovirus system and yeast. Lai Z, Flanigan SF, Boudes M, Davidovich C. J Mol Biol. 2025 Jan 13:168943. doi: 10.1016/j.jmb.2025.168943. PubMed 39814169.
Backbone
  Vector backbone: pYTK001
  Vector type: Insect Expression
Growth in bacteria
  Bacterial resistance: Chloramphenicol, 25 μg/mL
  Growth temperature: 37°C
  Growth strain: DH5alpha
  Copy number: High Copy
Gene/Insert
  Gene/Insert name: tSV40
  Species: Baculoviridae
  Mutation: WT
  Cloning method: Restriction Enzyme; 5′ cloning site Unknown (unknown if destroyed)
Terms and licenses: Academic/Nonprofit Terms; Industry Terms: Not Available to Industry
How to cite: pMB.007 was a gift from Chen Davidovich (Addgene plasmid # 228673 ; http://n2t.net/addgene:228673 ; RRID:Addgene_228673)
