[The description below was written by a language model from this plasmid's Addgene catalogue record and pLannotate feature annotations shown in this document.]
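Description:
pMB.007 is a small (about 2 kb) part plasmid built on the pYTK001 entry backbone and catalogued as an insect expression vector. It belongs to a modular cloning system for assembling multigene vectors for the baculovirus system and yeast. It is not an expression construct in its own right. It stores a single reusable part, the tSV40 terminator, intended to be combined with promoter and coding-sequence parts in later assembly steps. The plasmid is maintained in E. coli through a high-copy ColE1/pUC-type origin. Selection is with chloramphenicol, provided by a cat gene driven by its native promoter and followed by a lambda t0 transcription terminator.

The payload consists of the SV40 polyadenylation signal preceded by a short fragment annotated as SV40 large T antigen coding sequence. That fragment is simply flanking viral sequence that commonly travels with this poly(A) region and does not represent a functional gene. Placed downstream of an open reading frame, the element directs 3′ end cleavage and polyadenylation of the transcript in baculovirus-infected insect cells. According to the stated purpose, this version of the terminator part is meant for expression cassettes without a C-terminal tag, so the upstream coding sequence ends in its own stop codon and is not fused to a tag module. The record lists the insert species as Baculoviridae, although the annotated features are of SV40 origin. The record does not specify the cloning sites or the assembly overhangs flanking the part, and no promoter or gene of interest is present on this plasmid.
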