Features (pLannotate 1.2.2; 6 found; start..end, strand, type, name):
     37..120     +  CDS            large T antigen (fragment): large T antigen from SV40 (simian virus 40)
    143..277     +  polyA_signal   SV40 poly(A) signal: SV40 polyadenylation signal
    325..359     -  terminator     lambda t0 terminator: minimal transcription terminator from phage lambda (Scholtissek and Grosse, 1987)
    433..1089    -  CDS            cat: CAT_ECOLX - Experimental evidence at protein level: Swiss-Prot protein existence level 1. This enzyme is an effector of chloramphenicol resistance in bacteria. From Escherichia coli. This protein is used as a marker in many commonly used cloning vectors, such as pACYC184.
   1090..1187    -  promoter       cat promoter: promoter of the E. coli cat gene encoding chloramphenicol acetyltransferase
   1271..1859    +  rep_origin     ori: high-copy-number ColE1/pMB1/pBR322/pUC origin of replication
>Addgene plasmid #228673 | pMB.007 | addgene full sequence | sequence record 456218 | Addgene NGS Result
TCGGTCTCAATCCTAATGAGTCGAGAAGTACTAGAGGATCATAATCAGCCATACCACATTTGTAGAGGTT
TTACTTGCTTTAAAAAACCTCCCACACCTCCCCCTGAACCTGAAACATAAAATGAATGCAATTGTTGTTG
TTAACTTGTTTATTGCAGCTTATAATGGTTACAAATAAAGCAATAGCATCACAAATTTCACAAATAAAGC
ATTTTTTTCACTGCATTCTAGTTGTGGTTTGTCCAAACTCATCAATGTATCTTATCATGTCTGGATCTGA
TCACTGATATCGCCTAGGAGATCCGGGGCTGTGAGACCAGACCAATAAAAAACGCCCGGCGGCAACCGAG
CGTTCTGAACAAATCCAGATGGAGTTCTGAGGTCATTACTGGATCTATCAACAGGAGTCCAAGCGAGCTC
GATATCAAATTACGCCCCGCCCTGCCACTCATCGCAGTACTGTTGTAATTCATTAAGCATTCTGCCGACA
TGGAAGCCATCACAAACGGCATGATGAACCTGAATCGCCAGCGGCATCAGCACCTTGTCGCCTTGCGTAT
AATATTTGCCCATGGTGAAAACGGGGGCGAAGAAGTTGTCCATATTGGCCACGTTTAAATCAAAACTGGT
GAAACTCACCCAGGGATTGGCTGAAACGAAAAACATATTCTCAATAAACCCTTTAGGGAAATAGGCCAGG
TTTTCACCGTAACACGCCACATCTTGCGAATATATGTGTAGAAACTGCCGGAAATCGTCGTGGTATTCAC
TCCAGAGCGATGAAAACGTTTCAGTTTGCTCATGGAAAACGGTGTAACAAGGGTGAACACTATCCCATAT
CACCAGCTCACCGTCTTTCATTGCCATACGAAATTCCGGATGAGCATTCATCAGGCGGGCAAGAATGTGA
ATAAAGGCCGGATAAAACTTGTGCTTATTTTTCTTTACGGTCTTTAAAAAGGCCGTAATATCCAGCTGAA
CGGTCTGGTTATAGGTACATTGAGCAACTGACTGAAATGCCTCAAAATGTTCTTTACGATGCCATTGGGA
TATATCAACGGTGGTATATCCAGTGATTTTTTTCTCCATTTTAGCTTCCTTAGCTCCTGAAAATCTCGAT
AACTCAAAAAATACGCCCGGTAGTGATCTTATTTCATTATGGTGAAAGTTGGAACCTCTTACGTGCCCGA
TCAATCATGACCAAAATCCCTTAACGTGAGTTTTCGTTCCACTGAGCGTCAGACCCCGTAGAAAAGATCA
AAGGATCTTCTTGAGATCCTTTTTTTCTGCGCGTAATCTGCTGCTTGCAAACAAAAAAACCACCGCTACC
AGCGGTGGTTTGTTTGCCGGATCAAGAGCTACCAACTCTTTTTCCGAAGGTAACTGGCTTCAGCAGAGCG
CAGATACCAAATACTGTTCTTCTAGTGTAGCCGTAGTTAGGCCACCACTTCAAGAACTCTGTAGCACCGC
CTACATACCTCGCTCTGCTAATCCTGTTACCAGTGGCTGCTGCCAGTGGCGATAAGTCGTGTCTTACCGG
GTTGGACTCAAGACGATAGTTACCGGATAAGGCGCAGCGGTCGGGCTGAACGGGGGGTTCGTGCACACAG
CCCAGCTTGGAGCGAACGACCTACACCGAACTGAGATACCTACAGCGTGAGCTATGAGAAAGCGCCACGC
TTCCCGAAGGGAGAAAGGCGGACAGGTATCCGGTAAGCGGCAGGGTCGGAACAGGAGAGCGCACGAGGGA
GCTTCCAGGGGGAAACGCCTGGTATCTTTATAGTCCTGTCGGGTTTCGCCACCTCTGACTTGAGCGTCGA
TTTTTGTGATGCTCGTCAGGGGGGCGGAGCCTATGGAAAAACGCCAGCAACGCGGCCTTTTTACGGTTCC
TGGCCTTTTGCTGGCCTTTTGCTCACATGTTCTTTCCTGCGTTATCCCCTGATTCTGTGGATAACCGTAG
